Addgene plasmid #171275: pFTK003
Purpose: Part Plasmid Entry Vector (LVL0) from the Fungal Modular Cloning ToolKit.
Depositing lab: Arnold Driessen. Depositing organization: University of Groningen. Publication: Modular Synthetic Biology Toolkit for Filamentous Fungi. Mozsik L, Pohl C, Meyer V, Bovenberg RAL, Nygard Y, Driessen AJM. ACS Synth Biol. 2021 Nov 2. doi: 10.1021/acssynbio.1c00260. PubMed 34726388.
Backbone
  Vector backbone: pICH41295
  Vector type: Bacterial Expression, Yeast Expression, Synthetic Biology
Growth in bacteria
  Bacterial resistance: Spectinomycin, 50 μg/mL
  Growth temperature: 37°C
  Growth strain: DH5alpha
  Copy number: High Copy
Gene/Insert
  Gene/Insert name: Patp9 An04g08190 promoter
  Species: Penicillium, Aspergillus, or other fungal sources
  Mutation: n/a
  Cloning method: Restriction Enzyme; 5′ cloning site Unknown (unknown if destroyed)
Terms and licenses: Academic/Nonprofit Terms; Industry Terms: Not Available to Industry
How to cite: pFTK003 was a gift from Arnold Driessen (Addgene plasmid # 171275 ; http://n2t.net/addgene:171275 ; RRID:Addgene_171275)
