[The description below was written by a language model from this plasmid's Addgene catalogue record and pLannotate feature annotations shown in this document.]
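Description:
pFTK003 is a level 0 (LVL0) part plasmid from the Fungal Modular Cloning ToolKit, a synthetic-biology collection for assembling genetic constructs for filamentous fungi. It is built on the pICH41295 backbone, a MoClo-style entry vector, and is a small plasmid of about 3 kb. It is propagated in E. coli from a high-copy ColE1/pUC-type origin of replication. Selection is with spectinomycin through the aadA gene, which also confers streptomycin resistance and lies downstream of a bla (AmpR) promoter. The short integrase, gentamicin acetyltransferase and lacI fragments in the annotation appear to be non-functional remnants: the first two flank the aadA cassette, and the lacI piece is a leftover of the backbone's cloning region.

The stored part is the Patp9 promoter, associated with locus An04g08190. The species field lists only generic fungal sources (Penicillium, Aspergillus or others) and does not name an organism. The automated feature table does not annotate this promoter. It presumably lies in the unannotated stretch beyond the origin, but the record gives neither its coordinates nor its flanking cloning sites. The plasmid carries no coding sequence, terminator, fungal selection marker or fungal replication element, so it is a storage and donor vector, not an expression construct, despite the catalogue's bacterial and yeast expression categories. In modular cloning systems, level 0 promoter parts like this one are normally released by Type IIS restriction enzymes. They are then joined in a defined order with coding-sequence and terminator parts to form level 1 transcription units, which can be combined into multigene constructs for fungal hosts.
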