Features (pLannotate 1.2.2; 6 found; start..end, strand, type, name):
    110..214     +  promoter       AmpR promoter: bla
    205..285     -  CDS            int (fragment): INT2_ECOLX - Protein inferred from homology: Swiss-Prot protein existence level 3. Putative integrase believed to be involved in the insertion of antibiotic resistance genes into plasmids and transposons. From Escherichia coli.
    373..429     +  CDS            GmR (fragment): gentamycin acetyltransferase; aacC1; confers resistance to gentamycin
    436..1224    +  CDS            aadA: S3AD_ECOLX - Experimental evidence at protein level: Swiss-Prot protein existence level 1. Mediates bacterial resistance to the antibiotics streptomycin and spectinomycin. From Escherichia coli.
   1398..1986    +  rep_origin     ori: high-copy-number ColE1/pMB1/pBR322/pUC origin of replication
   2169..2218    +  CDS            lacI (fragment): lac repressor; lacI; The lac repressor binds to the lac operator to inhibit transcription in E. coli. This inhibition can be relieved by adding lactose or isopropyl-β-D-thiogalactopyranoside (IPTG).
>Addgene plasmid #171275 | pFTK003 | addgene full sequence | sequence record 349170 | Addgene NGS Result
GTGGCTCTTCAGTGGACGAAAGGGCCTCGTGATACGCCTATTTTTATAGGTTAATGTCATGATAATAATG
GTTTCTTAGACGTCAGGTGGCACTTTTCGGGGAAATGTGCGCGGAACCCCTATTTGTTTATTTTTCTAAA
TACATTCAAATATGTATCCGCTCATGAGACAATAACCCTGATAAATGCTTCAATAATATTGAAAAAGGAA
GAGTATGCGCTCACGCAACTGGTCCAGAACCTTGACCGAACGCAGCGGTGGTAACGGCGCAGTGGCGGTT
TTCATGGCTTGTTATGACTGTTTTTTTTTGGGGTACAGTCTATGCCTCGGGCATCCAAGCAGCAAGCGCG
TTACGCCGTGGGTCGATGTTTGATGTTATGGAGCAGCAACGATGTTACGCAGCAGGGCAGTCGCCCTAAA
ACAAAGTTAAACATCATGAGGGAAGCGGTGATCGCCGAAGTATCGACTCAACTATCAGAGGTAGTTGGCG
TCATCGAGCGCCATCTCGAACCGACGTTGCTGGCCGTACATTTGTACGGCTCCGCAGTGGATGGCGGCCT
GAAGCCACACAGCGATATTGATTTGCTGGTTACGGTGACCGTAAGGCTTGATGAAACAACGCGGCGAGCT
TTGATCAACGACCTTTTGGAAACTTCGGCTTCCCCTGGAGAGAGCGAGATTCTCCGCGCTGTAGAAGTCA
CCATTGTTGTGCACGACGACATCATTCCGTGGCGTTATCCAGCTAAGCGCGAACTGCAATTTGGAGAATG
GCAGCGCAATGACATTCTTGCAGGTATCTTCGAGCCAGCCACGATCGACATTGATCTGGCTATCTTGCTG
ACAAAAGCAAGAGAACATAGCGTTGCCTTGGTAGGTCCAGCGGCGGAGGAACTCTTTGATCCGGTTCCTG
AACAGGATCTATTTGAGGCGCTAAATGAAACCTTAACGCTATGGAACTCGCCGCCCGACTGGGCTGGCGA
TGAGCGAAATGTAGTGCTTACGTTGTCCCGCATTTGGTACAGCGCAGTAACCGGCAAAATCGCGCCGAAG
GATGTCGCTGCCGACTGGGCAATGGAGCGCCTGCCGGCCCAGTATCAGCCCGTCATACTTGAAGCTAGAC
AGGCTTATCTTGGACAAGAAGAAGATCGCTTGGCCTCGCGCGCAGATCAGTTGGAAGAATTTGTCCATTA
CGTAAAAGGCGAGATCACCAAGGTAGTCGGCAAATAACTGTCAGACCAAGTTTACTCATATATACTTTAG
ATTGATTTAAAACTTCATTTTTAATTTAAAAGGATCTAGGTGAAGATCCTTTTTGATAATCTCATGACCA
AAATCCCTTAACGTGAGTTTTCGTTCCACTGAGCGTCAGACCCCGTAGAAAAGATCAAAGGATCTTCTTG
AGATCCTTTTTTTCTGCGCGTAATCTGCTGCTTGCAAACAAAAAAACCACCGCTACCAGCGGTGGTTTGT
TTGCCGGATCAAGAGCTACCAACTCTTTTTCCGAAGGTAACTGGCTTCAGCAGAGCGCAGATACCAAATA
CTGTTCTTCTAGTGTAGCCGTAGTTAGGCCACCACTTCAAGAACTCTGTAGCACCGCCTACATACCTCGC
TCTGCTAATCCTGTTACCAGTGGCTGCTGCCAGTGGCGATAAGTCGTGTCTTACCGGGTTGGACTCAAGA
CGATAGTTACCGGATAAGGCGCAGCGGTCGGGCTGAACGGGGGGTTCGTGCACACAGCCCAGCTTGGAGC
GAACGACCTACACCGAACTGAGATACCTACAGCGTGAGCTATGAGAAAGCGCCACGCTTCCCGAAGGGAG
AAAGGCGGACAGGTATCCGGTAAGCGGCAGGGTCGGAACAGGAGAGCGCACGAGGGAGCTTCCAGGGGGA
AACGCCTGGTATCTTTATAGTCCTGTCGGGTTTCGCCACCTCTGACTTGAGCGTCGATTTTTGTGATGCT
CGTCAGGGGGGCGGAGCCTATGGAAAAACGCCAGCAACGCGGCCTTTTTACGGTTCCTGGCCTTTTGCTG
GCCTTTTGCTCACATGTTCTTTCCTGCGTTATCCCCTGATTCTGTGGATAACCGTATTACCGCCTTTGAG
TGAGCTGATACCGCTCGCCGCAGCCGAACGACCGAGCGCAGCGAGTCAGTGAGCGAGGAAGCGGAAGAGC
GCCCAATACGCAAACCGCCTCTCCCCGCGCGTTGGCCGATTCATTAATCACTCTGTGGTCTCAGGAGAAG
GGAGGGACCCGTAGAGACAAGACAAGAATGTTTTTTTCTCTCCTTTTTGTGACGACACGAGGGAAAAAAG
GAATTGAACGGAAGGGATCGGTTCATACAAGTGTAAAATACACACACGACTACGGAATAATCCCATCAGA
TGCAGCAATGGGTTATCTGAAGGGGAAGGAGATGTGTGAGTGAATGAGAGAGTAAGCCAATGCTCCATCG
CGGACCAGCACGGTCAGGTGAAAACCCTGAAACCATTGGCTGTACCAGTAGTAACTCCCCTGGTTACCCC
CATCCCGAGTGATCCCGAAGGGTGTGTATGTGTGTATGTGTACACAGTATGTGTAAGGAAGTGTGGTAAG
TGTGTATGTGCGGTGGAATGCCCACTGCTTTCCCGGGGGAAGGAAAAAGGATGATGAGCCAAAAACGAGG
CGCCAAACACGGTGTAAGGGAAAAAGAAGGGAAAGGATAAACTAGGGATAACGGATGATACCAAAGACAG
ACACAAACAGGAAAAACAGGAACAATACAATACAAACAAACGGTGCCAAAACACCAAACAAAAAAGTAGG
TAGGGCTTTTTTTTCTGGTCCCAACAAAGCGCACTAACACCCGACGGGGGGGCTGGGTGGGAAAAGGGCA
AAAAACCGCGAAAATTTAGCGGGAGAGTATTTATGTCCCGGGGGGCCTTCTGTTGTCACTTTTCCTCCAG
CTTTTTCCTCCAGAAAAGTTCTCCTTCCTTCTTTCCCTTCCCAATCCCATCATTTTCTAGAGAAACTCCT
CTCTCAGAACCACCACAAATGTGAGACCACGAA
